LOCUS       Exported 15702 bp ds-DNA circular SYN 29-MAR-2022
DEFINITION  3rd generation lenti vector encoding dCas9 (S. pyogenes) fused with
            VP64-p65-Rta (VPR) and 2A puromycin resistance marker;
            EF1a-dCas9-VPR-P2A-Puro-WPRE).
ACCESSION   .
VERSION     .
KEYWORDS    lenti-EF1a-dCas9-VPR-Puro
SOURCE      synthetic DNA construct
  ORGANISM  synthetic DNA construct
REFERENCE   1 (bases 1 to 15702)
  AUTHORS   Ho SM, Hartley BJ, Flaherty E, Rajarajan P, Abdelaal R, Obiorah I,
            Barretto N, Muhammad H, Phatnani HP, Akbarian S, Brennand KJ
  TITLE     Evaluating Synthetic Activation and Repression of
            Neuropsychiatric-Related Genes in hiPSC-Derived NPCs, Neurons, and
            Astrocytes.
  JOURNAL   Stem Cell Reports. 2017 Aug 8;9(2):615-628. doi:
            10.1016/j.stemcr.2017.06.012. Epub 2017 Jul 27.
  PUBMED    28757163
REFERENCE   2 (bases 1 to 15702)
  AUTHORS   .
  TITLE     Direct Submission
  JOURNAL   Exported Mar 29, 2022 from SnapGene Server 1.1.58
            http://www.snapgene.com
FEATURES             Location/Qualifiers
     source          1..15702
                     /organism="synthetic DNA construct"
                     /mol_type="other DNA"
     primer_bind     9..30
                     /label=F1ori-F
                     /note="F1 origin, forward primer"
     primer_bind     complement(149..169)
                     /label=pBABE 3'
                     /note="SV40 enhancer, reverse primer for pBABE vectors"
     promoter        154..483
                     /label=SV40 promoter
                     /note="SV40 enhancer and early promoter"
     rep_origin      334..469
                     /label=SV40 ori
                     /note="SV40 origin of replication"
     primer_bind     396..415
                     /label=SV40pro-F
                     /note="SV40 promoter/origin, forward primer"
     promoter        531..578
                     /label=EM7 promoter
                     /note="synthetic bacterial promoter "
     CDS             597..971
                     /codon_start=1
                     /gene="Sh ble from Streptoalloteichus hindustanus"
                     /product="antibiotic-binding protein"
                     /label=BleoR
                     /note="confers resistance to bleomycin, phleomycin, and
                     Zeocin(TM)"
                     /translation="MAKLTSAVPVLTARDVAGAVEFWTDRLGFSRDFVEDDFAGVVRDD
                     VTLFISAVQDQVVPDNTLAWVWVRGLDELYAEWSEVVSTNFRDASGPAMTEIGEQPWGR
                     EFALRDPAGNCVHFVAEEQD"
     polyA_signal    1101..1222
                     /label=SV40 poly(A) signal
                     /note="SV40 polyadenylation signal"
     primer_bind     complement(1138..1157)
                     /label=SV40pA-R
                     /note="SV40 polyA, reverse primer"
     primer_bind     1192..1211
                     /label=EBV-rev
                     /note="SV40 polyA terminator, reverse primer"
     primer_bind     complement(1271..1287)
                     /label=M13 rev
                     /note="common sequencing primer, one of multiple similar
                     variants"
     primer_bind     complement(1271..1287)
                     /label=M13 Reverse
                     /note="In lacZ gene. Also called M13-rev"
     primer_bind     complement(1284..1306)
                     /label=M13/pUC Reverse
                     /note="In lacZ gene"
     protein_bind    1295..1311
                     /label=lac operator
                     /bound_moiety="lac repressor encoded by lacI"
                     /note="The lac repressor binds to the lac operator to
                     inhibit transcription in E. coli. This inhibition can be
                     relieved by adding lactose or
                     isopropyl-beta-D-thiogalactopyranoside (IPTG)."
     promoter        complement(1319..1349)
                     /label=lac promoter
                     /note="promoter for the E. coli lac operon"
     protein_bind    1364..1385
                     /label=CAP binding site
                     /bound_moiety="E. coli catabolite activator protein"
                     /note="CAP binding activates transcription in the presence
                     of cAMP."
     primer_bind     complement(1502..1519)
                     /label=L4440
                     /note="L4440 vector, forward primer"
     rep_origin      complement(1673..2261)
                     /direction=LEFT
                     /label=ori
                     /note="high-copy-number ColE1/pMB1/pBR322/pUC origin of
                     replication"
     primer_bind     complement(1753..1772)
                     /label=pBR322ori-F
                     /note="pBR322 origin, forward primer"
     CDS             complement(2432..3292)
                     /codon_start=1
                     /gene="bla"
                     /product="beta-lactamase"
                     /label=AmpR
                     /note="confers resistance to ampicillin, carbenicillin, and
                     related antibiotics"
                     /translation="MSIQHFRVALIPFFAAFCLPVFAHPETLVKVKDAEDQLGARVGYI
                     ELDLNSGKILESFRPEERFPMMSTFKVLLCGAVLSRIDAGQEQLGRRIHYSQNDLVEYS
                     PVTEKHLTDGMTVRELCSAAITMSDNTAANLLLTTIGGPKELTAFLHNMGDHVTRLDRW
                     EPELNEAIPNDERDTTMPVAMATTLRKLLTGELLTLASRQQLIDWMEADKVAGPLLRSA
                     LPAGWFIADKSGAGERGSRGIIAALGPDGKPSRIVVIYTTGSQATMDERNRQIAEIGAS
                     LIKHW"
     primer_bind     3055..3074
                     /label=Amp-R
                     /note="Ampicillin resistance gene, reverse primer"
     promoter        complement(3293..3397)
                     /gene="bla"
                     /label=AmpR promoter
     primer_bind     complement(3472..3491)
                     /label=pRS-marker
                     /note="pRS vectors, use to sequence yeast selectable
                     marker"
     enhancer        3663..4042
                     /label=CMV enhancer
                     /note="human cytomegalovirus immediate early enhancer"
     promoter        4044..4242
                     /label=CMV promoter
                     /note="human cytomegalovirus (CMV) immediate early
                     promoter"
     primer_bind     4197..4217
                     /label=CMV-F
                     /note="Human CMV immediate early promoter, forward primer"
     LTR             4260..4440
                     /label=5' LTR (truncated)
                     /note="truncated 5' long terminal repeat (LTR) from HIV-1"
     misc_feature    4487..4612
                     /label=HIV-1 Psi
                     /note="packaging signal of human immunodeficiency virus
                     type 1"
     misc_feature    5105..5338
                     /label=RRE
                     /note="The Rev response element (RRE) of HIV-1 allows for
                     Rev-dependent mRNA export from the nucleus to the
                     cytoplasm."
     CDS             5523..5567
                     /codon_start=1
                     /product="antigenic peptide corresponding to amino acids
                     655 to 669 of the HIV envelope protein gp41 (Lutje Hulsik
                     et al., 2013)"
                     /label=gp41 peptide
                     /note="recognized by the 2H10 single-chain llama nanobody"
                     /translation="KNEQELLELDKWASL"
     misc_feature    5865..5982
                     /label=cPPT/CTS
                     /note="central polypurine tract and central termination
                     sequence of HIV-1"
     promoter        6112..7290
                     /label=EF-1-alpha promoter
                     /note="strong constitutive promoter for human elongation
                     factor EF-1-alpha"
     intron          6343..7281
                     /label=EF-1-alpha intron A
                     /note="intron upstream of the start codon of human
                     EF-1-alpha"
     primer_bind     7238..7258
                     /label=EF1a-F
                     /note="Human elongation factor-1a promoter, forward primer"
     regulatory      7315..7324
                     /regulatory_class="other"
                     /note="vertebrate consensus sequence for strong initiation
                     of translation (Kozak, 1987)"
     CDS             7321..11424
                     /codon_start=1
                     /product="catalytically dead mutant of the Cas9
                     endonuclease from the Streptococcus pyogenes Type II
                     CRISPR/Cas system"
                     /label=Cas9m4
                     /note="RNA-guided DNA-binding protein that lacks
                     endonuclease activity due to the mutations D10A, D839A,
                     H840A, and N863A (Mali et al., 2013)"
                     /translation="MDKKYSIGLAIGTNSVGWAVITDEYKVPSKKFKVLGNTDRHSIKK
                     NLIGALLFDSGETAEATRLKRTARRRYTRRKNRICYLQEIFSNEMAKVDDSFFHRLEES
                     FLVEEDKKHERHPIFGNIVDEVAYHEKYPTIYHLRKKLVDSTDKADLRLIYLALAHMIK
                     FRGHFLIEGDLNPDNSDVDKLFIQLVQTYNQLFEENPINASGVDAKAILSARLSKSRRL
                     ENLIAQLPGEKKNGLFGNLIALSLGLTPNFKSNFDLAEDAKLQLSKDTYDDDLDNLLAQ
                     IGDQYADLFLAAKNLSDAILLSDILRVNTEITKAPLSASMIKRYDEHHQDLTLLKALVR
                     QQLPEKYKEIFFDQSKNGYAGYIDGGASQEEFYKFIKPILEKMDGTEELLVKLNREDLL
                     RKQRTFDNGSIPHQIHLGELHAILRRQEDFYPFLKDNREKIEKILTFRIPYYVGPLARG
                     NSRFAWMTRKSEETITPWNFEEVVDKGASAQSFIERMTNFDKNLPNEKVLPKHSLLYEY
                     FTVYNELTKVKYVTEGMRKPAFLSGEQKKAIVDLLFKTNRKVTVKQLKEDYFKKIECFD
                     SVEISGVEDRFNASLGTYHDLLKIIKDKDFLDNEENEDILEDIVLTLTLFEDREMIEER
                     LKTYAHLFDDKVMKQLKRRRYTGWGRLSRKLINGIRDKQSGKTILDFLKSDGFANRNFM
                     QLIHDDSLTFKEDIQKAQVSGQGDSLHEHIANLAGSPAIKKGILQTVKVVDELVKVMGR
                     HKPENIVIEMARENQTTQKGQKNSRERMKRIEEGIKELGSQILKEHPVENTQLQNEKLY
                     LYYLQNGRDMYVDQELDINRLSDYDVAAIVPQSFLKDDSIDNKVLTRSDKARGKSDNVP
                     SEEVVKKMKNYWRQLLNAKLITQRKFDNLTKAERGGLSELDKAGFIKRQLVETRQITKH
                     VAQILDSRMNTKYDENDKLIREVKVITLKSKLVSDFRKDFQFYKVREINNYHHAHDAYL
                     NAVVGTALIKKYPKLESEFVYGDYKVYDVRKMIAKSEQEIGKATAKYFFYSNIMNFFKT
                     EITLANGEIRKRPLIETNGETGEIVWDKGRDFATVRKVLSMPQVNIVKKTEVQTGGFSK
                     ESILPKRNSDKLIARKKDWDPKKYGGFDSPTVAYSVLVVAKVEKGKSKKLKSVKELLGI
                     TIMERSSFEKNPIDFLEAKGYKEVKKDLIIKLPKYSLFELENGRKRMLASAGELQKGNE
                     LALPSKYVNFLYLASHYEKLKGSPEDNEQKQLFVEQHKHYLDEIIEQISEFSKRVILAD
                     ANLDKVLSAYNKHRDKPIREQAENIIHLFTLTNLGAPAAFKYFDTTIDRKRYTSTKEVL
                     DATLIHQSITGLYETRIDLSQLGGD"
     CDS             11437..11457
                     /codon_start=1
                     /product="nuclear localization signal of SV40 (simian virus
                     40) large T antigen"
                     /label=SV40 NLS
                     /translation="PKKKRKV"
     protein_bind    11494..11518
                     /gene="mutant version of attB"
                     /label=attB1
                     /bound_moiety="BP Clonase(TM)"
                     /note="recombination site for the Gateway(R) BP reaction"
     CDS             11548..11697
                     /codon_start=1
                     /product="tetrameric repeat of the minimal activation
                     domain of herpes simplex virus VP16 (Beerli et al., 1998)"
                     /label=VP64
                     /translation="DALDDFDLDMLGSDALDDFDLDMLGSDALDDFDLDMLGSDALDDF
                     DLDML"
     CDS             11722..11742
                     /codon_start=1
                     /product="nuclear localization signal of SV40 (simian virus
                     40) large T antigen"
                     /label=SV40 NLS
                     /translation="PKKKRKV"
     CDS             12172..12528
                     /codon_start=1
                     /product="transcriptional activation domain of human RelA,
                     also known as p65 (O'Shea and Perkins, 2008)"
                     /label=RelA (p65) AD
                     /translation="PTQAGEGTLSEALLQLQFDDEDLGALLGNSTDPAVFTDLASVDNS
                     EFQQLLNQGIPVAPHTTEPMLMEYPEAITRLVTGAQRPPDPAPAPLGAPGLPNGLLSGD
                     EDFSSIADMDFSALL"
     CDS             12547..13116
                     /codon_start=1
                     /product="transcriptional activation domain from the human
                     herpesvirus 4 (Epstein-Barr virus) replication and
                     transcription activator Rta/BRLF1 (Hardwick et al., 1992;
                     Chavez et al., 2015)"
                     /label=Rta AD
                     /translation="RDSREGMFLPKPEAGSAISDVFEGREVCQPKRIRPFHPPGSPWAN
                     RPLPASLAPTPTGPVHEPVGSLTPAPVPQPLDPAPAVTPEASHLLEDPDEETSQAVKAL
                     REMADTVIPQKEEAAICGQMDLSHPPPRGHLDELTTTLESMTEDLNLDSPLTPELNEIL
                     DTFLNDECLLHAMHISTGLSIFDTSLF"
     CDS             13132..13188
                     /codon_start=1
                     /product="2A peptide from porcine teschovirus-1
                     polyprotein"
                     /label=P2A
                     /note="Eukaryotic ribosomes fail to insert a peptide bond
                     between the Gly and Pro residues, yielding separate
                     polypeptides."
                     /translation="ATNFSLLKQAGDVEENPGP"
     CDS             13201..13794
                     /codon_start=1
                     /gene="pac from Streptomyces alboniger"
                     /product="puromycin N-acetyltransferase"
                     /label=PuroR
                     /note="confers resistance to puromycin"
                     /translation="EYKPTVRLATRDDVPRAVRTLAAAFADYPATRHTVDPDRHIERVT
                     ELQELFLTRVGLDIGKVWVADDGAAVAVWTTPESVEAGAVFAEIGPRMAELSGSRLAAQ
                     QQMEGLLAPHRPKEPAWFLATVGVSPDHQGKGLGSAVVLPGVEAAERAGVPAFLETSAP
                     RNLPFYERLGFTVTADVEVPEGPRTWCMTRKPGA"
     primer_bind     13691..13711
                     /label=Puro-F
                     /note="Puromycin resistance gene, forward primer"
     misc_feature    13819..14407
                     /label=WPRE
                     /note="woodchuck hepatitis virus posttranscriptional
                     regulatory element"
     primer_bind     complement(13872..13892)
                     /label=WPRE-R
                     /note="WPRE, reverse primer"
     CDS             complement(14290..14301)
                     /codon_start=1
                     /product="Factor Xa recognition and cleavage site"
                     /label=Factor Xa site
                     /translation="IEGR"
     primer_bind     complement(14410..14426)
                     /label=KS primer
                     /note="common sequencing primer, one of multiple similar
                     variants"
     primer_bind     complement(14411..14427)
                     /label=pBluescriptKS
                     /note="For pBluescript vector"
     LTR             14932..15112
                     /label=5' LTR (truncated)
                     /note="truncated 5' long terminal repeat (LTR) from HIV-1"
     primer_bind     complement(15138..15155)
                     /label=BGH-rev
                     /note="Bovine growth hormone terminator, reverse primer.
                     Also called BGH reverse"
     polyA_signal    15144..15368
                     /label=bGH poly(A) signal
                     /note="bovine growth hormone polyadenylation signal"
     rep_origin      15414..140
                     /direction=RIGHT
                     /label=f1 ori
                     /note="f1 bacteriophage origin of replication; arrow
                     indicates direction of (+) strand synthesis"
     primer_bind     complement(15501..15520)
                     /label=F1ori-R
                     /note="F1 origin, reverse primer"
ORIGIN
        1 ctttaatagt ggactcttgt tccaaactgg aacaacactc aaccctatct cggtctattc
       61 ttttgattta taagggattt tgccgatttc ggcctattgg ttaaaaaatg agctgattta
      121 acaaaaattt aacgcgaatt aattctgtgg aatgtgtgtc agttagggtg tggaaagtcc
      181 ccaggctccc cagcaggcag aagtatgcaa agcatgcatc tcaattagtc agcaaccagg
      241 tgtggaaagt ccccaggctc cccagcaggc agaagtatgc aaagcatgca tctcaattag
      301 tcagcaacca tagtcccgcc cctaactccg cccatcccgc ccctaactcc gcccagttcc
      361 gcccattctc cgccccatgg ctgactaatt ttttttattt atgcagaggc cgaggccgcc
      421 tctgcctctg agctattcca gaagtagtga ggaggctttt ttggaggcct aggcttttgc
      481 aaaaagctcc cgggagcttg tatatccatt ttcggatctg atcagcacgt gttgacaatt
      541 aatcatcggc atagtatatc ggcatagtat aatacgacaa ggtgaggaac taaaccatgg
      601 ccaagttgac cagtgccgtt ccggtgctca ccgcgcgcga cgtcgccgga gcggtcgagt
      661 tctggaccga ccggctcggg ttctcccggg acttcgtgga ggacgacttc gccggtgtgg
      721 tccgggacga cgtgaccctg ttcatcagcg cggtccagga ccaggtggtg ccggacaaca
      781 ccctggcctg ggtgtgggtg cgcggcctgg acgagctgta cgccgagtgg tcggaggtcg
      841 tgtccacgaa cttccgggac gcctccgggc cggccatgac cgagatcggc gagcagccgt
      901 gggggcggga gttcgccctg cgcgacccgg ccggcaactg cgtgcacttc gtggccgagg
      961 agcaggactg acacgtgcta cgagatttcg attccaccgc cgccttctat gaaaggttgg
     1021 gcttcggaat cgttttccgg gacgccggct ggatgatcct ccagcgcggg gatctcatgc
     1081 tggagttctt cgcccacccc aacttgttta ttgcagctta taatggttac aaataaagca
     1141 atagcatcac aaatttcaca aataaagcat ttttttcact gcattctagt tgtggtttgt
     1201 ccaaactcat caatgtatct tatcatgtct gtataccgtc gacctctagc tagagcttgg
     1261 cgtaatcatg gtcatagctg tttcctgtgt gaaattgtta tccgctcaca attccacaca
     1321 acatacgagc cggaagcata aagtgtaaag cctggggtgc ctaatgagtg agctaactca
     1381 cattaattgc gttgcgctca ctgcccgctt tccagtcggg aaacctgtcg tgccagctgc
     1441 attaatgaat cggccaacgc gcggggagag gcggtttgcg tattgggcgc tcttccgctt
     1501 cctcgctcac tgactcgctg cgctcggtcg ttcggctgcg gcgagcggta tcagctcact
     1561 caaaggcggt aatacggtta tccacagaat caggggataa cgcaggaaag aacatgtgag
     1621 caaaaggcca gcaaaaggcc aggaaccgta aaaaggccgc gttgctggcg tttttccata
     1681 ggctccgccc ccctgacgag catcacaaaa atcgacgctc aagtcagagg tggcgaaacc
     1741 cgacaggact ataaagatac caggcgtttc cccctggaag ctccctcgtg cgctctcctg
     1801 ttccgaccct gccgcttacc ggatacctgt ccgcctttct cccttcggga agcgtggcgc
     1861 tttctcatag ctcacgctgt aggtatctca gttcggtgta ggtcgttcgc tccaagctgg
     1921 gctgtgtgca cgaacccccc gttcagcccg accgctgcgc cttatccggt aactatcgtc
     1981 ttgagtccaa cccggtaaga cacgacttat cgccactggc agcagccact ggtaacagga
     2041 ttagcagagc gaggtatgta ggcggtgcta cagagttctt gaagtggtgg cctaactacg
     2101 gctacactag aagaacagta tttggtatct gcgctctgct gaagccagtt accttcggaa
     2161 aaagagttgg tagctcttga tccggcaaac aaaccaccgc tggtagcggt ggtttttttg
     2221 tttgcaagca gcagattacg cgcagaaaaa aaggatctca agaagatcct ttgatctttt
     2281 ctacggggtc tgacgctcag tggaacgaaa actcacgtta agggattttg gtcatgagat
     2341 tatcaaaaag gatcttcacc tagatccttt taaattaaaa atgaagtttt aaatcaatct
     2401 aaagtatata tgagtaaact tggtctgaca gttaccaatg cttaatcagt gaggcaccta
     2461 tctcagcgat ctgtctattt cgttcatcca tagttgcctg actccccgtc gtgtagataa
     2521 ctacgatacg ggagggctta ccatctggcc ccagtgctgc aatgataccg cgagacccac
     2581 gctcaccggc tccagattta tcagcaataa accagccagc cggaagggcc gagcgcagaa
     2641 gtggtcctgc aactttatcc gcctccatcc agtctattaa ttgttgccgg gaagctagag
     2701 taagtagttc gccagttaat agtttgcgca acgttgttgc cattgctaca ggcatcgtgg
     2761 tgtcacgctc gtcgtttggt atggcttcat tcagctccgg ttcccaacga tcaaggcgag
     2821 ttacatgatc ccccatgttg tgcaaaaaag cggttagctc cttcggtcct ccgatcgttg
     2881 tcagaagtaa gttggccgca gtgttatcac tcatggttat ggcagcactg cataattctc
     2941 ttactgtcat gccatccgta agatgctttt ctgtgactgg tgagtactca accaagtcat
     3001 tctgagaata gtgtatgcgg cgaccgagtt gctcttgccc ggcgtcaata cgggataata
     3061 ccgcgccaca tagcagaact ttaaaagtgc tcatcattgg aaaacgttct tcggggcgaa
     3121 aactctcaag gatcttaccg ctgttgagat ccagttcgat gtaacccact cgtgcaccca
     3181 actgatcttc agcatctttt actttcacca gcgtttctgg gtgagcaaaa acaggaaggc
     3241 aaaatgccgc aaaaaaggga ataagggcga cacggaaatg ttgaatactc atactcttcc
     3301 tttttcaata ttattgaagc atttatcagg gttattgtct catgagcgga tacatatttg
     3361 aatgtattta gaaaaataaa caaatagggg ttccgcgcac atttccccga aaagtgccac
     3421 ctgacgtcga cggatcggga gatctcccga tcccctatgg tgcactctca gtacaatctg
     3481 ctctgatgcc gcatagttaa gccagtatct gctccctgct tgtgtgttgg aggtcgctga
     3541 gtagtgcgcg agcaaaattt aagctacaac aaggcaaggc ttgaccgaca attgcatgaa
     3601 gaatctgctt agggttaggc gttttgcgct gcttcgcgat gtacgggcca gatatacgcg
     3661 ttgacattga ttattgacta gttattaata gtaatcaatt acggggtcat tagttcatag
     3721 cccatatatg gagttccgcg ttacataact tacggtaaat ggcccgcctg gctgaccgcc
     3781 caacgacccc cgcccattga cgtcaataat gacgtatgtt cccatagtaa cgccaatagg
     3841 gactttccat tgacgtcaat gggtggagta tttacggtaa actgcccact tggcagtaca
     3901 tcaagtgtat catatgccaa gtacgccccc tattgacgtc aatgacggta aatggcccgc
     3961 ctggcattat gcccagtaca tgaccttatg ggactttcct acttggcagt acatctacgt
     4021 attagtcatc gctattacca tggtgatgcg gttttggcag tacatcaatg ggcgtggata
     4081 gcggtttgac tcacggggat ttccaagtct ccaccccatt gacgtcaatg ggagtttgtt
     4141 ttggcaccaa aatcaacggg actttccaaa atgtcgtaac aactccgccc cattgacgca
     4201 aatgggcggt aggcgtgtac ggtgggaggt ctatataagc agcgcgtttt gcctgtactg
     4261 ggtctctctg gttagaccag atctgagcct gggagctctc tggctaacta gggaacccac
     4321 tgcttaagcc tcaataaagc ttgccttgag tgcttcaagt agtgtgtgcc cgtctgttgt
     4381 gtgactctgg taactagaga tccctcagac ccttttagtc agtgtggaaa atctctagca
     4441 gtggcgcccg aacagggact tgaaagcgaa agggaaacca gaggagctct ctcgacgcag
     4501 gactcggctt gctgaagcgc gcacggcaag aggcgagggg cggcgactgg tgagtacgcc
     4561 aaaaattttg actagcggag gctagaagga gagagatggg tgcgagagcg tcagtattaa
     4621 gcgggggaga attagatcgc gatgggaaaa aattcggtta aggccagggg gaaagaaaaa
     4681 atataaatta aaacatatag tatgggcaag cagggagcta gaacgattcg cagttaatcc
     4741 tggcctgtta gaaacatcag aaggctgtag acaaatactg ggacagctac aaccatccct
     4801 tcagacagga tcagaagaac ttagatcatt atataataca gtagcaaccc tctattgtgt
     4861 gcatcaaagg atagagataa aagacaccaa ggaagcttta gacaagatag aggaagagca
     4921 aaacaaaagt aagaccaccg cacagcaagc ggccgctgat cttcagacct ggaggaggag
     4981 atatgaggga caattggaga agtgaattat ataaatataa agtagtaaaa attgaaccat
     5041 taggagtagc acccaccaag gcaaagagaa gagtggtgca gagagaaaaa agagcagtgg
     5101 gaataggagc tttgttcctt gggttcttgg gagcagcagg aagcactatg ggcgcagcgt
     5161 caatgacgct gacggtacag gccagacaat tattgtctgg tatagtgcag cagcagaaca
     5221 atttgctgag ggctattgag gcgcaacagc atctgttgca actcacagtc tggggcatca
     5281 agcagctcca ggcaagaatc ctggctgtgg aaagatacct aaaggatcaa cagctcctgg
     5341 ggatttgggg ttgctctgga aaactcattt gcaccactgc tgtgccttgg aatgctagtt
     5401 ggagtaataa atctctggaa cagatttgga atcacacgac ctggatggag tgggacagag
     5461 aaattaacaa ttacacaagc ttaatacact ccttaattga agaatcgcaa aaccagcaag
     5521 aaaagaatga acaagaatta ttggaattag ataaatgggc aagtttgtgg aattggttta
     5581 acataacaaa ttggctgtgg tatataaaat tattcataat gatagtagga ggcttggtag
     5641 gtttaagaat agtttttgct gtactttcta tagtgaatag agttaggcag ggatattcac
     5701 cattatcgtt tcagacccac ctcccaaccc cgaggggacc cgacaggccc gaaggaatag
     5761 aagaagaagg tggagagaga gacagagaca gatccattcg attagtgaac ggatcggcac
     5821 tgcgtgcgcc aattctgcag acaaatggca gtattcatcc acaattttaa aagaaaaggg
     5881 gggattgggg ggtacagtgc aggggaaaga atagtagaca taatagcaac agacatacaa
     5941 actaaagaat tacaaaaaca aattacaaaa attcaaaatt ttcgggttta ttacagggac
     6001 agcagagatc cagtttggtt aattagctag ctgcaaagat ggataaagtt ttaaacagag
     6061 aggaatcttt gcagctaatg gaccttctag gtcttgaaag gagtgggaat tggctccggt
     6121 gcccgtcagt gggcagagcg cacatcgccc acagtccccg agaagttggg gggaggggtc
     6181 ggcaattgaa ccggtgccta gagaaggtgg cgcggggtaa actgggaaag tgatgtcgtg
     6241 tactggctcc gcctttttcc cgagggtggg ggagaaccgt atataagtgc agtagtcgcc
     6301 gtgaacgttc tttttcgcaa cgggtttgcc gccagaacac aggtaagtgc cgtgtgtggt
     6361 tcccgcgggc ctggcctctt tacgggttat ggcccttgcg tgccttgaat tacttccacc
     6421 tggctgcagt acgtgattct tgatcccgag cttcgggttg gaagtgggtg ggagagttcg
     6481 aggccttgcg cttaaggagc cccttcgcct cgtgcttgag ttgaggcctg gcctgggcgc
     6541 tggggccgcc gcgtgcgaat ctggtggcac cttcgcgcct gtctcgctgc tttcgataag
     6601 tctctagcca tttaaaattt ttgatgacct gctgcgacgc tttttttctg gcaagatagt
     6661 cttgtaaatg cgggccaaga tctgcacact ggtatttcgg tttttggggc cgcgggcggc
     6721 gacggggccc gtgcgtccca gcgcacatgt tcggcgaggc ggggcctgcg agcgcggcca
     6781 ccgagaatcg gacgggggta gtctcaagct ggccggcctg ctctggtgcc tggcctcgcg
     6841 ccgccgtgta tcgccccgcc ctgggcggca aggctggccc ggtcggcacc agttgcgtga
     6901 gcggaaagat ggccgcttcc cggccctgct gcagggagct caaaatggag gacgcggcgc
     6961 tcgggagagc gggcgggtga gtcacccaca caaaggaaaa gggcctttcc gtcctcagcc
     7021 gtcgcttcat gtgactccac ggagtaccgg gcgccgtcca ggcacctcga ttagttctcg
     7081 agcttttgga gtacgtcgtc tttaggttgg ggggaggggt tttatgcgat ggagtttccc
     7141 cacactgagt gggtggagac tgaagttagg ccagcttggc acttgatgta attctccttg
     7201 gaatttgccc tttttgagtt tggatcttgg ttcattctca agcctcagac agtggttcaa
     7261 agtttttttc ttccatttca ggtgtcgtga cgtacgctag aggatcgaac ccttgccacc
     7321 atggacaaga agtactccat tgggctcgct atcggcacaa acagcgtcgg ctgggccgtc
     7381 attacggacg agtacaaggt gccgagcaaa aaattcaaag ttctgggcaa taccgatcgc
     7441 cacagcataa agaagaacct cattggcgcc ctcctgttcg actccgggga gacggccgaa
     7501 gccacgcggc tcaaaagaac agcacggcgc agatataccc gcagaaagaa tcggatctgc
     7561 tacctgcagg agatctttag taatgagatg gctaaggtgg atgactcttt cttccatagg
     7621 ctggaggagt cctttttggt ggaggaggat aaaaagcacg agcgccaccc aatctttggc
     7681 aatatcgtgg acgaggtggc gtaccatgaa aagtacccaa ccatatatca tctgaggaag
     7741 aagcttgtag acagtactga taaggctgac ttgcggttga tctatctcgc gctggcgcat
     7801 atgatcaaat ttcggggaca cttcctcatc gagggggacc tgaacccaga caacagcgat
     7861 gtcgacaaac tctttatcca actggttcag acttacaatc agcttttcga agagaacccg
     7921 atcaacgcat ccggagttga cgccaaagca atcctgagcg ctaggctgtc caaatcccgg
     7981 cggctcgaaa acctcatcgc acagctccct ggggagaaga agaacggcct gtttggtaat
     8041 cttatcgccc tgtcactcgg gctgaccccc aactttaaat ctaacttcga cctggccgaa
     8101 gatgccaagc ttcaactgag caaagacacc tacgatgatg atctcgacaa tctgctggcc
     8161 cagatcggcg accagtacgc agaccttttt ttggcggcaa agaacctgtc agacgccatt
     8221 ctgctgagtg atattctgcg agtgaacacg gagatcacca aagctccgct gagcgctagt
     8281 atgatcaagc gctatgatga gcaccaccaa gacttgactt tgctgaaggc ccttgtcaga
     8341 cagcaactgc ctgagaagta caaggaaatt ttcttcgatc agtctaaaaa tggctacgcc
     8401 ggatacattg acggcggagc aagccaggag gaattttaca aatttattaa gcccatcttg
     8461 gaaaaaatgg acggcaccga ggagctgctg gtaaagctta acagagaaga tctgttgcgc
     8521 aaacagcgca ctttcgacaa tggaagcatc ccccaccaga ttcacctggg cgaactgcac
     8581 gctatcctca ggcggcaaga ggatttctac ccctttttga aagataacag ggaaaagatt
     8641 gagaaaatcc tcacatttcg gataccctac tatgtaggcc ccctcgcccg gggaaattcc
     8701 agattcgcgt ggatgactcg caaatcagaa gagaccatca ctccctggaa cttcgaggaa
     8761 gtcgtggata agggggcctc tgcccagtcc ttcatcgaaa ggatgactaa ctttgataaa
     8821 aatctgccta acgaaaaggt gcttcctaaa cactctctgc tgtacgagta cttcacagtt
     8881 tataacgagc tcaccaaggt caaatacgtc acagaaggga tgagaaagcc agcattcctg
     8941 tctggagagc agaagaaagc tatcgtggac ctcctcttca agacgaaccg gaaagttacc
     9001 gtgaaacagc tcaaagaaga ctatttcaaa aagattgaat gtttcgactc tgttgaaatc
     9061 agcggagtgg aggatcgctt caacgcatcc ctgggaacgt atcacgatct cctgaaaatc
     9121 attaaagaca aggacttcct ggacaatgag gagaacgagg acattcttga ggacattgtc
     9181 ctcaccctta cgttgtttga agatagggag atgattgaag aacgcttgaa aacttacgct
     9241 catctcttcg acgacaaagt catgaaacag ctcaagaggc gccgatatac aggatggggg
     9301 cggctgtcaa gaaaactgat caatgggatc cgagacaagc agagtggaaa gacaatcctg
     9361 gattttctta agtccgatgg atttgccaac cggaacttca tgcagttgat ccatgatgac
     9421 tctctcacct ttaaggagga catccagaaa gcacaagttt ctggccaggg ggacagtctt
     9481 cacgagcaca tcgctaatct tgcaggtagc ccagctatca aaaagggaat actgcagacc
     9541 gttaaggtcg tggatgaact cgtcaaagta atgggaaggc ataagcccga gaatatcgtt
     9601 atcgagatgg cccgagagaa ccaaactacc cagaagggac agaagaacag tagggaaagg
     9661 atgaagagga ttgaagaggg tataaaagaa ctggggtccc aaatccttaa ggaacaccca
     9721 gttgaaaaca cccagcttca gaatgagaag ctctacctgt actacctgca gaacggcagg
     9781 gacatgtacg tggatcagga actggacatc aatcggctct ccgactacga cgtggctgct
     9841 atcgtgcccc agtcttttct caaagatgat tctattgata ataaagtgtt gacaagatcc
     9901 gataaagcta gagggaagag tgataacgtc ccctcagaag aagttgtcaa gaaaatgaaa
     9961 aattattggc ggcagctgct gaacgccaaa ctgatcacac aacggaagtt cgataatctg
    10021 actaaggctg aacgaggtgg cctgtctgag ttggataaag ccggcttcat caaaaggcag
    10081 cttgttgaga cacgccagat caccaagcac gtggcccaaa ttctcgattc acgcatgaac
    10141 accaagtacg atgaaaatga caaactgatt cgagaggtga aagttattac tctgaagtct
    10201 aagctggtct cagatttcag aaaggacttt cagttttata aggtgagaga gatcaacaat
    10261 taccaccatg cgcatgatgc ctacctgaat gcagtggtag gcactgcact tatcaaaaaa
    10321 tatcccaagc ttgaatctga atttgtttac ggagactata aagtgtacga tgttaggaaa
    10381 atgatcgcaa agtctgagca ggaaataggc aaggccaccg ctaagtactt cttttacagc
    10441 aatattatga attttttcaa gaccgagatt acactggcca atggagagat tcggaagcga
    10501 ccacttatcg aaacaaacgg agaaacagga gaaatcgtgt gggacaaggg tagggatttc
    10561 gcgacagtcc ggaaggtcct gtccatgccg caggtgaaca tcgttaaaaa gaccgaagta
    10621 cagaccggag gcttctccaa ggaaagtatc ctcccgaaaa ggaacagcga caagctgatc
    10681 gcacgcaaaa aagattggga ccccaagaaa tacggcggat tcgattctcc tacagtcgct
    10741 tacagtgtac tggttgtggc caaagtggag aaagggaagt ctaaaaaact caaaagcgtc
    10801 aaggaactgc tgggcatcac aatcatggag cgatcaagct tcgaaaaaaa ccccatcgac
    10861 tttctcgagg cgaaaggata taaagaggtc aaaaaagacc tcatcattaa gcttcccaag
    10921 tactctctct ttgagcttga aaacggccgg aaacgaatgc tcgctagtgc gggcgagctg
    10981 cagaaaggta acgagctggc actgccctct aaatacgtta atttcttgta tctggccagc
    11041 cactatgaaa agctcaaagg gtctcccgaa gataatgagc agaagcagct gttcgtggaa
    11101 caacacaaac actaccttga tgagatcatc gagcaaataa gcgaattctc caaaagagtg
    11161 atcctcgccg acgctaacct cgataaggtg ctttctgctt acaataagca cagggataag
    11221 cccatcaggg agcaggcaga aaacattatc cacttgttta ctctgaccaa cttgggcgcg
    11281 cctgcagcct tcaagtactt cgacaccacc atagacagaa agcggtacac ctctacaaag
    11341 gaggtcctgg acgccacact gattcatcag tcaattacgg ggctctatga aacaagaatc
    11401 gacctctctc agctcggtgg agacagcagg gctgacccca agaagaagag gaaggtgtcg
    11461 ccagggatcc gtcgacttga cgcgttgata tcaacaagtt tgtacaaaaa agcaggctac
    11521 aaagaggcca gcggttccgg acgggctgac gcattggacg attttgatct ggatatgctg
    11581 ggaagtgacg ccctcgatga ttttgacctt gacatgcttg gttcggatgc ccttgatgac
    11641 tttgacctcg acatgctcgg cagtgacgcc cttgatgatt tcgacctgga catgctgatt
    11701 aactctagaa gttccggatc tccgaaaaag aaacgcaaag ttggtagcca gtacctgccc
    11761 gacaccgacg accggcaccg gatcgaggaa aagcggaagc ggacctacga gacattcaag
    11821 agcatcatga agaagtcccc cttcagcggc cccaccgacc ctagacctcc acctagaaga
    11881 atcgccgtgc ccagcagatc cagcgccagc gtgccaaaac ctgcccccca gccttacccc
    11941 ttcaccagca gcctgagcac catcaactac gacgagttcc ctaccatggt gttccccagc
    12001 ggccagatct ctcaggcctc tgctctggct ccagcccctc ctcaggtgct gcctcaggct
    12061 cctgctcctg caccagctcc agccatggtg tctgcactgg ctcaggcacc agcacccgtg
    12121 cctgtgctgg ctcctggacc tccacaggct gtggctccac cagcccctaa acctacacag
    12181 gccggcgagg gcacactgtc tgaagctctg ctgcagctgc agttcgacga cgaggatctg
    12241 ggagccctgc tgggaaacag caccgatcct gccgtgttca ccgacctggc cagcgtggac
    12301 aacagcgagt tccagcagct gctgaaccag ggcatccctg tggcccctca caccaccgag
    12361 cccatgctga tggaataccc cgaggccatc acccggctcg tgacaggcgc tcagaggcct
    12421 cctgatccag ctcctgcccc tctgggagca ccaggcctgc ctaatggact gctgtctggc
    12481 gacgaggact tcagctctat cgccgatatg gatttctcag ccttgctggg ctctggcagc
    12541 ggcagccggg attccaggga agggatgttt ttgccgaagc ctgaggccgg ctccgctatt
    12601 agtgacgtgt ttgagggccg cgaggtgtgc cagccaaaac gaatccggcc atttcatcct
    12661 ccaggaagtc catgggccaa ccgcccactc cccgccagcc tcgcaccaac accaaccggt
    12721 ccagtacatg agccagtcgg gtcactgacc ccggcaccag tccctcagcc actggatcca
    12781 gcgcccgcag tgactcccga ggccagtcac ctgttggagg atcccgatga agagacgagc
    12841 caggctgtca aagcccttcg ggagatggcc gatactgtga ttccccagaa ggaagaggct
    12901 gcaatctgtg gccaaatgga cctttcccat ccgcccccaa ggggccatct ggatgagctg
    12961 acaaccacac ttgagtccat gaccgaggat ctgaacctgg actcacccct gaccccggaa
    13021 ttgaacgaga ttctggatac cttcctgaac gacgagtgcc tcttgcatgc catgcatatc
    13081 agcacaggac tgtccatctt cgacacatct ctctttgaat tcggatctgg tgccacgaat
    13141 ttctcgctac tcaagcaggc cggtgatgtc gaggaaaacc ctggtcctat ggtgtctaga
    13201 gagtacaagc ccacggtgcg cctcgccacc cgcgacgacg tccccagggc cgtacgcacc
    13261 ctcgccgccg cgttcgccga ctaccccgcc acgcgccaca ccgtcgatcc ggaccgccac
    13321 atcgagcggg tcaccgagct gcaagaactc ttcctcacgc gcgtcgggct cgacatcggc
    13381 aaggtgtggg tcgcggacga cggcgccgcg gtggcggtct ggaccacgcc ggagagcgtc
    13441 gaagcggggg cggtgttcgc cgagatcggc ccgcgcatgg ccgagttgag cggttcccgg
    13501 ctggccgcgc agcaacagat ggaaggcctc ctggcgccgc accggcccaa ggagcccgcg
    13561 tggttcctgg ccaccgtcgg cgtctcgccc gaccaccagg gcaagggtct gggcagcgcc
    13621 gtcgtgctcc ccggagtgga ggcggccgag cgcgccgggg tgcccgcctt cctggagacc
    13681 tccgcgcccc gcaacctccc cttctacgag cggctcggct tcaccgtcac cgccgacgtc
    13741 gaggtgcccg aaggaccgcg cacctggtgc atgacccgca agcccggtgc ctgagaattc
    13801 gatatcaagc ttatcggtaa tcaacctctg gattacaaaa tttgtgaaag attgactggt
    13861 attcttaact atgttgctcc ttttacgcta tgtggatacg ctgctttaat gcctttgtat
    13921 catgctattg cttcccgtat ggctttcatt ttctcctcct tgtataaatc ctggttgctg
    13981 tctctttatg aggagttgtg gcccgttgtc aggcaacgtg gcgtggtgtg cactgtgttt
    14041 gctgacgcaa cccccactgg ttggggcatt gccaccacct gtcagctcct ttccgggact
    14101 ttcgctttcc ccctccctat tgccacggcg gaactcatcg ccgcctgcct tgcccgctgc
    14161 tggacagggg ctcggctgtt gggcactgac aattccgtgg tgttgtcggg gaaatcatcg
    14221 tcctttcctt ggctgctcgc ctgtgttgcc acctggattc tgcgcgggac gtccttctgc
    14281 tacgtccctt cggccctcaa tccagcggac cttccttccc gcggcctgct gccggctctg
    14341 cggcctcttc cgcgtcttcg ccttcgccct cagacgagtc ggatctccct ttgggccgcc
    14401 tccccgcatc gataccgtcg acctcgagac ctagaaaaac atggagcaat cacaagtagc
    14461 aatacagcag ctaccaatgc tgattgtgcc tggctagaag cacaagagga ggaggaggtg
    14521 ggttttccag tcacacctca ggtaccttta agaccaatga cttacaaggc agctgtagat
    14581 cttagccact ttttaaaaga aaagggggga ctggaagggc taattcactc ccaacgaaga
    14641 caagatatcc ttgatctgtg gatctaccac acacaaggct acttccctga ttggcagaac
    14701 tacacaccag ggccagggat cagatatcca ctgacctttg gatggtgcta caagctagta
    14761 ccagttgagc aagagaaggt agaagaagcc aatgaaggag agaacacccg cttgttacac
    14821 cctgtgagcc tgcatgggat ggatgacccg gagagagaag tattagagtg gaggtttgac
    14881 agccgcctag catttcatca catggcccga gagctgcatc cggactgtac tgggtctctc
    14941 tggttagacc agatctgagc ctgggagctc tctggctaac tagggaaccc actgcttaag
    15001 cctcaataaa gcttgccttg agtgcttcaa gtagtgtgtg cccgtctgtt gtgtgactct
    15061 ggtaactaga gatccctcag acccttttag tcagtgtgga aaatctctag cagggcccgt
    15121 ttaaacccgc tgatcagcct cgactgtgcc ttctagttgc cagccatctg ttgtttgccc
    15181 ctcccccgtg ccttccttga ccctggaagg tgccactccc actgtccttt cctaataaaa
    15241 tgaggaaatt gcatcgcatt gtctgagtag gtgtcattct attctggggg gtggggtggg
    15301 gcaggacagc aagggggagg attgggaaga caatagcagg catgctgggg atgcggtggg
    15361 ctctatggct tctgaggcgg aaagaaccag ctggggctct agggggtatc cccnnnnnnn
    15421 nnnnnnnnnn nnnnnnnnnn nnnnnnnnnn nnnnnnnnnn nnnnnnnnnn nnnnnnnnnn
    15481 nnnnnnnnnn nnnnnnnnnn nnnnnnnnnn nnnnnnnnnn nnnnnnnnnn nnnnnnncnn
    15541 nnnnnnnnnn nnnnnnnnnn nnnnnnnnnn nnnnnnnnnn nnnnnnnnnn nnnnnnnnnn
    15601 nnnnnnnnnn nnnnnnnnnn nnnnnnnnna nnnnnnnnnn nnnnnnnnnn nnnnnnnnnn
    15661 nnnnnnnnnn nnnnnnnnnc ctttgacgtt ggagtccacg tt
//
