[The description below was written by a language model from this plasmid's Addgene catalogue record and the feature table of its GenBank file.]
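Description:
lenti-EF1a-dCas9-VPR-Puro is a third-generation lentiviral transfer plasmid of about 15.7 kb, built on a pLenti backbone, for delivering a CRISPR activation effector to mammalian cells. It is maintained in E. coli through a high-copy ColE1/pUC origin with ampicillin resistance, and it also carries an f1 origin. A separate backbone cassette places the Sh ble gene behind tandem SV40 and EM7 promoters with an SV40 polyadenylation signal, giving Zeocin resistance. This cassette lies outside the LTR-flanked region, so it would not be carried into the packaged viral genome.

Viral genome transcription is driven by a CMV enhancer/promoter fused to a truncated HIV-1 5' LTR, the Tat-independent arrangement typical of third-generation systems. This is followed by the Psi packaging signal, the RRE for Rev-dependent RNA export, and the cPPT/CTS. The downstream LTR is also annotated as truncated and is followed by a bGH polyadenylation signal.

Between these elements, the human EF-1α promoter with its intron A drives a single open reading frame preceded by a Kozak sequence. It encodes nuclease-dead S. pyogenes Cas9 (the Cas9m4 variant with D10A, D839A, H840A and N863A), SV40 nuclear localization signals, and the tripartite VPR activator made of VP64, the p65 (RelA) activation domain and the Epstein-Barr virus Rta activation domain. A residual attB1 site sits between dCas9 and VP64. A P2A peptide then separates puromycin N-acetyltransferase from the fusion, so puromycin-resistant transduced cells should also express the activator, and a WPRE boosts transcript expression.

No guide RNA cassette is annotated, so guides must be supplied separately to direct dCas9-VPR to target promoters. The associated publication applied such tools to activating neuropsychiatric-related genes in hiPSC-derived neural progenitors, neurons and astrocytes.
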