Addgene plasmid #99373: lenti-EF1a-dCas9-VPR-Puro
Purpose: 3rd generation lenti vector encoding dCas9 (S. pyogenes) fused with VP64-p65-Rta (VPR) and 2A puromycin resistance marker; EF1a-dCas9-VPR-P2A-Puro-WPRE)
Depositing lab: Kristen Brennand. Depositing organization: Icahn School of Medicine at Mount Sinai. Publication: Evaluating Synthetic Activation and Repression of Neuropsychiatric-Related Genes in hiPSC-Derived NPCs, Neurons, and Astrocytes. Ho SM, Hartley BJ, Flaherty E, Rajarajan P, Abdelaal R, Obiorah I, Barretto N, Muhammad H, Phatnani HP, Akbarian S, Brennand KJ. Stem Cell Reports. 2017 Aug 8;9(2):615-628. doi: 10.1016/j.stemcr.2017.06.012. Epub 2017 Jul 27. PubMed 28757163.
Backbone
  Vector backbone: pLenti
  Backbone size w/o insert (bp): 9192
  Total vector size (bp): 15702
  Vector type: Mammalian Expression, Lentiviral, CRISPR
  Selectable markers: Puromycin, Zeocin
Growth in bacteria
  Bacterial resistance: Ampicillin, 100 μg/mL
  Growth temperature: 30°C
  Growth strain: NEB Stable
  Copy number: High Copy
Gene/Insert
  Gene/Insert name: (Sp)dCas9-VPR-P2A-Puro
  Species: H. sapiens (human), M. musculus (mouse), Synthetic; ; S. pyogenes
  Insert size (bp): 6510
  Promoter: EF-1a
  Cloning method: Gibson Cloning
  Sequencing primers: 5′ GTTTGGATCTTGGTTCATTCTCAAGCCTCAG; 3′ cacatagcgtaaaaggagcaacatag
Resource information
  A portion of this plasmid was derived from a plasmid made by: dCas9-VPR: Addgene plasmid #63798 (George Church lab)
Terms and licenses: Academic/Nonprofit Terms; Industry Terms: Not Available to Industry
Depositor comments: dCas9-VPR sequence is from Addgene plasmid #63798 (generously shared by George Church Lab). "Highly efficient Cas9-mediated transcriptional programming. ", Chavez et al.. 2015
How to cite: lenti-EF1a-dCas9-VPR-Puro was a gift from Kristen Brennand (Addgene plasmid # 99373 ; http://n2t.net/addgene:99373 ; RRID:Addgene_99373)
